>Addgene plasmid #244323 | pAAVLINKv1-pCALM1-Cre-3'-ARHGAP5-FLAG | addgene full sequence | sequence record 491870 | Addgene NGS Result
CCTGCAGGCAGCTGCGCGCTCGCTCGCTCACTGAGGCCGCCCGGGCGTCGGGCGACCTTTGGTCGCCCGG
CCTCAGTGAGCGAGCGAGCGCGCAGAGAGGGAGTGGCCAACTCCATCACTAGGGGTTCCTGCGGCCGCAC
GCGTCGCTCTGCGCGAGGCGGCTCCGCCGCGGCGGAGGGATACGGCGCACCATATATATATCGCGGGGCG
CAGACTCGCGCTCCGGCAGTGGTGCTGGGAGTGTCGTGGACGCCGTGCCGTTACTCGTACGCCACCATGT
CCAATTTACTGACCGTACACCAAAATTTGCCTGCATTACCGGTCGATGCAACGAGTGATGAGGTTCGCAA
GAACCTGATGGACATGTTCAGGGATCGCCAGGCGTTTTCTGAGCATACCTGGAAAATGCTTCTGTCCGTT
TGCCGGTCGTGGGCGGCATGGTGCAAGTTGAATAACCGGAAATGGTTTCCCGCAGAACCTGAAGATGTTC
GCGATTATCTTCTATATCTTCAGGCGCGCGGTCTGGCAGTAAAAACCATCCAGCAACATTTGGGCCAGCT
AAACATGCTTCATCGTCGGTCCGGGCTGCCACGACCAAGTGACAGCAATGCTGTTTCACTGGTTATGCGG
CGGATCCGAAAAGAAAACGTTGATGCCGGTGAACGTGCAAAACAGGCTCTAGCGTTCGAACGCACTGATT
TCGACCAGGTTCGTTCACTCATGGAAAATAGCGATCGCTGCCAGGATATACGTAATCTGGCATTTCTGGG
GATTGCTTATAACACCCTGTTACGTATAGCCGAAATTGCCAGGATCAGGGTTAAAGATATCTCACGTACT
GACGGTGGGAGAATGTTAATCCATATTGGCAGAACGAAAACGCTGGTTAGCACCGCAGGTGTAGAGAAGG
CACTTAGCCTGGGGGTAACTAAACTGGTCGAGCGATGGATTTCCGTCTCTGGTGTAGCTGATGATCCGAA
TAACTACCTGTTTTGCCGGGTCAGAAAAAATGGTGTTGCCGCGCCATCTGCCACCAGCCAGCTATCAACT
CGCGCCCTGGAAGGGATTTTTGAAGCAACTCATCGATTGATTTACGGCGCTAAGGATGACTCTGGTCAGA
GATACCTGGCCTGGTCTGGACACAGTGCCCGTGTCGGAGCCGCGCGAGATATGGCCCGCGCTGGAGTTTC
AATACCGGAGATCATGCAAGCTGGTGGCTGGACCAATGTAAATATTGTAATGAACTATATCCGTAACCTG
GATAGTGAAACAGGGGCAATGGTGCGCCTGCTGGAAGATGGCGATTAGGTAAGTATCAAGGTTACAAGAC
AGGTTTAAGGAGACCAATAACTAGTATAACTTCGTATAGGATACTTTATAGCAATTTATGAAACTGGGCT
TGTCGAGACAGAGAAGACTCTTGCGTTTCTGATAGGCACCTATTGGTCTTACTGACATCCACTTTGCCTT
TCTCTCCACAGGTGGTATTGATAATCCTGCAATCACTTCTGACCAGGAGTTAGATGATAAGAAGATGAAG
AAGAAAACCCACAAAGTGAAAGAAGATAAAAAGCAGAAAAAGAAAACTAAGAACTTCAATCCACCAACAC
GTAGAAATTGGGAAAGTAATTACTTTGGGATGCCCCTCCAGGATCTGGTTACAGCTGAGAAGCCCATACC
ACTATTTGTTGAGAAATGTGTGGAATTTATTGAAGATACAGGGTTATGTACCGAAGGACTCTACCGTGTC
AGCGGGAATAAAACTGACCAAGACAATATTCAAAAGCAGTTTGATCAAGATCATAATATCAATCTAGTGT
CAATGGAAGTAACAGTAAATGCTGTAGCTGGAGCCCTTAAAGCTTTCTTTGCAGATCTGCCAGATCCTTT
AATTCCATATTCTCTTCATCCAGAACTATTGGAAGCAGCAAAAATCCCGGATAAAACAGAACGTCTTCAT
GCCTTGAAAGAAATTGTTAAGAAATTTCATCCTGTAAACTATGATGTATTCAGATACGTGATAACACATC
TAAACAGGGTTAGTCAGCAACATAAAATCAACCTAATGACAGCAGACAACTTATCCATCTGTTTTTGGCC
AACCTTGATGAGACCTGATTTTGAAAATCGAGAGTTTCTGTCTACTACTAAGATTCATCAATCTGTTGTT
GAAACATTCATTCAGCAGTGTCAGTTTTTCTTTTACAATGGAGAAATTGTAGAAACGACAAACATTGTGG
CTCCTCCACCACCTTCAAACCCAGGACAGTTGGTGGAACCAATGGTGCCACTTCAGTTGCCGCCACCATT
GCAACCTCAGCTGATACAACCACAATTACAAACGGATCCTCTTGGTATTATATGTACAGACTACAAAGAC
CATGACGGTGATTATAAAGATCATGACATCGACTACAAGGATGACGATGACAAGTAAGAATTCTGATGAC
TCGAGATAATCAACCTCTGGATTACAAAATTTGTGAAAGATTGACTGGTATTCTTAACTATGTTGCTCCT
TTTACGCTATGTGGATACGCTGCTTTAATGCCTTTGTATCATGCTATTGCTTCCCGTATGGCTTTCATTT
TCTCCTCCTTGTATAAATCCTGGTTAGTTCTTGCCACGGCGGAACTCATCGCCGCCTGCCTTGCCCGCTG
CTGGACAGGGGCTCGGCTGTTGGGCACTGACAATTCCGTGGTGTTTATTTGTGAAATTTGTGATGCTATT
GCTTTATTTGTAACCATCTAGCTTTATTTGTGAAATTTGTGATGCTATTGCTTTATTTGTAACCATTATA
AGCTGCAATAAACAAGTTAACAACAACAATTGCATTCATTTTATGTTTCAGGTTCAGGGGGAGATGTGGG
AGGTTTTTTAAAGATCTGGAGACCGGTGTGGCACGTGCGGACCGAGCGGCCGCAGGAACCCCTAGTGATG
GAGTTGGCCACTCCCTCTCTGCGCGCTCGCTCGCTCACTGAGGCCGGGCGACCAAAGGTCGCCCGACGCC
CGGGCTTTGCCCGGGCGGCCTCAGTGAGCGAGCGAGCGCGCAGCTGCCTGCAGGGGCGCCTGATGCGGTA
TTTTCTCCTTACGCATCTGTGCGGTATTTCACACCGCATA
[95 nt withheld, positions 3121-3215]
T
[46 nt withheld, positions 3217-3262]
C
[141 nt withheld, positions 3264-3404]
CCTTTGACGTTGGAGTCCACGTTCTTT
[37 nt withheld, positions 3432-3468]
ACTCTATCTCGGGCTATTCTTTTGATTTATAAGGGATTTTGCCGATTTCGGTCTATTGGTTAAAAAATGA
GCTGATTTAACAAAAATTTAACGCGAATTTTAACAAAATATTAACGTTTACAATTTTATGGTGCACTCTC
AGTACAATCTGCTCTGATGCCGCATAGTTAAGCCAGCCCCGACACCCGCCAACACCCGCTGACGCGCCCT
GACGGGCTTGTCTGCTCCCGGCATCCGCTTACAGACAAGCTGTGACCGTCTCCGGGAGCTGCATGTGTCA
GAGGTTTTCACCGTCATCACCGAAACGCGCGAGACGAAAGGGCCTCGTGATACGCCTATTTTTATAGGTT
AATGTCATGATAATAATGGTTTCTTAGACGTCAGGTGGCACTTTTCGGGGAAATGTGCGCGGAACCCCTA
TTTGTTTATTTTTCTAAATACATTCAAATATGTATCCGCTCATGAGACAATAACCCTGATAAATGCTTCA
ATAATATTGAAAAAGGAAGAGTATGAGTATTCAACATTTCCGTGTCGCCCTTATTCCCTTTTTTGCGGCA
TTTTGCCTTCCTGTTTTTGCTCACCCAGAAACGCTGGTGAAAGTAAAAGATGCTGAAGATCAGTTGGGTG
CACGAGTGGGTTACATCGAACTGGATCTCAACAGCGGTAAGATCCTTGAGAGTTTTCGCCCCGAAGAACG
TTTTCCAATGATGAGCACTTTTAAAGTTCTGCTATGTGGCGCGGTATTATCCCGTATTGACGCCGGGCAA
GAGCAACTCGGTCGCCGCATACACTATTCTCAGAATGACTTGGTTGAGTACTCACCAGTCACAGAAAAGC
ATCTTACGGATGGCATGACAGTAAGAGAATTATGCAGTGCTGCCATAACCATGAGTGATAACACTGCGGC
CAACTTACTTCTGACAACGATCGGAGGACCGAAGGAGCTAACCGCTTTTTTGCACAACATGGGGGATCAT
GTAACTCGCCTTGATCGTTGGGAACCGGAGCTGAATGAAGCCATACCAAACGACGAGCGTGACACCACGA
TGCCTGTAGCAATGGCAACAACGTTGCGCAAACTATTAACTGGCGAACTACTTACTCTAGCTTCCCGGCA
ACAATTAATAGACTGGATGGAGGCGGATAAAGTTGCAGGACCACTTCTGCGCTCGGCCCTTCCGGCTGGC
TGGTTTATTGCTGATAAATCTGGAGCCGGTGAGCGTGGGTCTCGCGGTATCATTGCAGCACTGGGGCCAG
ATGGTAAGCCCTCCCGTATCGTAGTTATCTACACGACGGGGAGTCAGGCAACTATGGATGAACGAAATAG
ACAGATCGCTGAGATAGGTGCCTCACTGATTAAGCATTGGTAACTGTCAGACCAAGTTTACTCATATATA
CTTTAGATTGATTTAAAACTTCATTTTTAATTTAAAAGGATCTAGGTGAAGATCCTTTTTGATAATCTCA
TGACCAAAATCCCTTAACGTGAGTTTTCGTTCCACTGAGCGTCAGACCCCGTAGAAAAGATCAAAGGATC
TTCTTGAGATCCTTTTTTTCTGCGCGTAATCTGCTGCTTGCAAACAAAAAAACCACCGCTACCAGCGGTG
GTTTGTTTGCCGGATCAAGAGCTACCAACTCTTTTTCCGAAGGTAACTGGCTTCAGCAGAGCGCAGATAC
CAAATACTGTTCTTCTAGTGTAGCCGTAGTTAGGCCACCACTTCAAGAACTCTGTAGCACCGCCTACATA
CCTCGCTCTGCTAATCCTGTTACCAGTGGCTGCTGCCAGTGGCGATAAGTCGTGTCTTACCGGGTTGGAC
TCAAGACGATAGTTACCGGATAAGGCGCAGCGGTCGGGCTGAACGGGGGGTTCGTGCACACAGCCCAGCT
TGGAGCGAACGACCTACACCGAACTGAGATACCTACAGCGTGAGCTATGAGAAAGCGCCACGCTTCCCGA
AGGGAGAAAGGCGGACAGGTATCCGGTAAGCGGCAGGGTCGGAACAGGAGAGCGCACGAGGGAGCTTCCA
GGGGGAAACGCCTGGTATCTTTATAGTCCTGTCGGGTTTCGCCACCTCTGACTTGAGCGTCGATTTTTGT
GATGCTCGTCAGGGGGGCGGAGCCTATGGAAAAACGCCAGCAACGCGGCCTTTTTACGGTTCCTGGCCTT
TTGCTGGCCTTTTGCTCACATGT
Features (pLannotate 1.2.2; 20 found; start..end, strand, type, name):
     12..39      +  repeat_region  AAV2 ITR (fragment): inverted terminal repeat of adeno-associated virus serotype 2 inverted
     68..95      +  repeat_region  AAV2 ITR (fragment): inverted terminal repeat of adeno-associated virus serotype 2 inverted
    277..1305    +  CDS            cre: RECR_BPP1 - Experimental evidence at protein level: Swiss-Prot protein existence level 1. Catalyzes site-specific recombination between two 34-base- pair LOXP sites. Its role is to maintain the phage genome as a monomeric unit-copy plasmid in the lysogenic state. From Escherichia phage P1 (Bacteriophage P1).
   1309..1349    +  intron         chimeric intron (fragment): chimera between introns from human β-globin and immunoglobulin heavy chain genes
   1356..1380    +  protein_bind   lox2272 (fragment): Cre-mediated recombination occurs in the 8-bp core sequence (GGATACTT). lox2272 sites are compatible with each other, but incompatible with loxP or loxN sites (Lee and Saito, 1988). Cre recombinase
   1390..1481    +  intron         chimeric intron (fragment): chimera between introns from human β-globin and immunoglobulin heavy chain genes
   1481..2362    +  CDS            ARHGAP5 (fragment): RHG05_HUMAN - Also known as RHOGAP5. Experimental evidence at protein level: Swiss-Prot protein existence level 1. GTPase-activating protein for Rho family members (PubMed:8537347). From Homo sapiens (Human).
   2369..2434    +  CDS            3xFLAG: three tandem FLAG® epitope tags, followed by an enterokinase cleavage site
   2458..2615    +  misc_feature   WPRE (fragment): woodchuck hepatitis virus posttranscriptional regulatory element
   2621..2705    +  misc_feature   WPRE (fragment): woodchuck hepatitis virus posttranscriptional regulatory element
   2704..2747    -  polyA_signal   SV40 poly(A) signal (fragment): SV40 polyadenylation signal
   2751..2818    -  polyA_signal   SV40 poly(A) signal (fragment): SV40 polyadenylation signal
   2924..3064    +  repeat_region  AAV2 ITR: inverted terminal repeat of adeno-associated virus serotype 2 inverted
   3069..3120    -  misc_feature   bom (fragment): basis of mobility region from pBR322
   3139..3594    +  rep_origin     f1 ori (sequence partly withheld): f1 bacteriophage origin of replication; arrow indicates direction of (+) strand synthesis
   3595..3644    -  misc_feature   bom (fragment): basis of mobility region from pBR322
   3746..3781    -  CDS            rop (fragment): Rop protein, which maintains plasmids at low copy number; rop
   3876..3980    +  promoter       AmpR promoter: bla
   3981..4841    +  CDS            AmpR: β-lactamase; bla; confers resistance to ampicillin, carbenicillin, and related antibiotics
   5012..5600    +  rep_origin     ori: high-copy-number ColE1/pMB1/pBR322/pUC origin of replication
