[The description below was written by a language model from this plasmid's Addgene catalogue record and pLannotate feature annotations shown in this document.]
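Description:
pAAVLINKv1-pCALM1-Cre-3'-ARHGAP5-FLAG is an AAV transfer plasmid built on the pAAV-MCS2 backbone. It serves as the 3' half of an AAVLINK pair, a DNA-recombination strategy for delivering coding sequences that exceed the packaging capacity of a single AAV. The 5,661 nt plasmid is propagated in E. coli from a high-copy ColE1/pUC-type origin under ampicillin selection (AmpR with its own promoter), and it also carries an f1 origin. One complete AAV2 ITR is annotated downstream of the cassette. Upstream, only short ITR fragments were detected, which may simply reflect how hard these repeats are to sequence and annotate.

Between the ITRs, the catalogue lists a CALM1 promoter. It is not annotated in the feature table, but presumably lies in the unannotated stretch just upstream of the full-length Cre recombinase coding sequence. Cre is followed by two chimeric (β-globin/immunoglobulin) intron fragments flanking a lox2272 site. After these comes a C-terminal portion of human ARHGAP5 (p190-B RhoGAP, a GTPase-activating protein for Rho family members) fused to a 3xFLAG tag, then WPRE fragments and SV40 polyadenylation sequences.

This layout suggests that Cre expressed from this vector recombines its lox2272 site with a compatible site on the partner 5' vector, joining the two genomes. Because the lox site sits within intronic sequence, it could then be spliced out to give a seamless full-length, FLAG-tagged ARHGAP5 transcript. The record does not spell out this mechanism, and it refers to the associated publication for the matching 5' vector. The stated purpose is ARHGAP5 expression through co-delivery of the paired AAVs.
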