Addgene plasmid #244323: pAAVLINKv1-pCALM1-Cre-3'-ARHGAP5-FLAG
Purpose: 3' AAVLINK plasmid for ARHGAP5 expression
Depositing lab: Zhonghua Lu. Depositing organization: Shenzhen Institute of Advanced Technology (SIAT), Chinese Academy of Sciences. Publication: AAVLINK: A potent DNA-recombination method for large cargo delivery in gene therapy. Lin J, Lin Y, Liu N, Cao W, Zhang J, Wen S, Zhang Y, Liao W, Hong Z, Lin Y, Liu Q, Liu H, Li Q, Chen B, Li M, Luo Z, Yang L, Yang Y, Zheng SH, Wang Y, Chu H, Hu Y, Qin Y, Luo BX, Tian S, Chen Y, Yan T, Yang L, Wang H, Liu T, Jiang Y, Lu Z. Cell. 2026 Feb 5;189(3):969-986.e17. doi: 10.1016/j.cell.2025.12.039. Epub 2026 Jan 27. PubMed 41605211.
Backbone
  Vector backbone: pAAV-MCS2
  Backbone manufacturer: Steve Jackson (Addgene # 46954)
  Vector type: AAV
Growth in bacteria
  Bacterial resistance: Ampicillin, 100 μg/mL
  Growth temperature: 37°C
  Growth strain: NEB Stable
  Copy number: High Copy
Gene/Insert
  Gene/Insert name: ARHGAP5
  Species: H. sapiens (human)
  Entrez Gene: ARHGAP5 (a.k.a. GFI2, RhoGAP5, p190-B, p190BRhoGAP)
  Promoter: pCALM1
  Tag / fusion protein: FLAG (C terminal on insert)
  Cloning method: Restriction Enzyme; 5′ cloning site unknown (unknown if destroyed)
Terms and licenses: Academic/Nonprofit Terms; Industry Terms: Not Available to Industry
Depositor comments: See publication for corresponding AAV Link vectors.
How to cite: pAAVLINKv1-pCALM1-Cre-3'-ARHGAP5-FLAG was a gift from Zhonghua Lu (Addgene plasmid # 244323 ; http://n2t.net/addgene:244323 ; RRID:Addgene_244323)
